Addgene plasmid #11383: pYFP-NGAT
Depositing lab: Joel Swanson. Depositing organization: University of Michigan. Publication: A Phosphatidylinositol-3-Kinase-Dependent Signal Transition Regulates ARF1 and ARF6 during Fcgamma Receptor-Mediated Phagocytosis. Beemiller P, Hoppe AD, Swanson JA. PLoS Biol. 2006 May 9. 4(6):e162. 10.1371/journal.pbio.0040162 PubMed 16669702.
Backbone
  Vector backbone: pEYFP-C1
  Backbone manufacturer: Clontech
  Backbone size w/o insert (bp): 4731
  Vector type: Mammalian Expression
  Selectable markers: Neomycin (select with G418)
Growth in bacteria
  Bacterial resistance: Kanamycin, 50 μg/mL
  Growth temperature: 37°C
  Growth strain: DH5alpha
  Copy number: High Copy
Gene/Insert
  Gene/Insert name: golgi associated, gamma adaptin ear containing, ARF binding protein 1 (alt names: GGA1; NGAT; hook)
  Species: H. sapiens (human)
  Insert size (bp): 141
  GenBank ID: NM_013365
  Entrez Gene: GGA1
  Tag / fusion protein: YFP (N terminal on backbone)
  Cloning method: Restriction Enzyme; 5′ cloning site BglII (not destroyed); 3′ cloning site EcoRI (not destroyed)
  Sequencing primers: 5′ CCTGAGCAAAGACCCCAACGAGAA; 3′ CAGGGGGAGGTGTGGGAGGTTT
Resource information
  A portion of this plasmid was derived from a plasmid made by: hGGA1 cDNA was a gift of Juan Bonifacino. The N-terminal end of the GAT domain, corresponding to amino acids 165-210 and termed NGAT, were amplified and inserted in pEYFP-C1.
Terms and licenses: Academic/Nonprofit Terms; Industry Terms: Not Available to Industry
Depositor comments: Encodes a YFP fusion to the N-terminus of the GGA1 NGAT domain. YFP is the monomeric (A207K) version of Citrine, a pH-insensitive YFP variant.
How to cite: pYFP-NGAT was a gift from Joel Swanson (Addgene plasmid # 11383 ; http://n2t.net/addgene:11383 ; RRID:Addgene_11383)
