[The description below was written by a language model from this plasmid's Addgene catalogue record and pLannotate feature annotations shown in this document.]
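Description:
pYFP-NGAT is a mammalian expression plasmid built on the Clontech pEYFP-C1 backbone, about 4.9 kb in total. It encodes a yellow fluorescent protein fused to the N-terminus of a short fragment of human GGA1 (golgi associated, gamma adaptin ear containing, ARF binding protein 1). The insert is roughly 140 bp and corresponds to amino acids 165–210, the N-terminal end of the GAT domain, which the depositors call NGAT. It was amplified from a human GGA1 cDNA and cloned between the BglII and EcoRI sites of the polylinker, both of which remain intact. The automated annotation matches this fragment to the mouse Gga1 protein entry, but the catalogue record gives the source as human. According to the depositor, the fluorescent protein is not the original EYFP. It is the monomeric (A207K) form of Citrine, a pH-insensitive YFP variant, and the feature table agrees by calling this coding sequence mCitrine.

The human cytomegalovirus immediate early enhancer and promoter drive the fusion, and an SV40 polyadenylation signal terminates the transcript. A single NeoR/KanR (Tn5 aminoglycoside phosphotransferase) cassette sits behind tandem bacterial and SV40 early promoters and ends in an HSV TK poly(A) signal. It provides kanamycin selection in E. coli and G418 selection in transfected mammalian cells. A high-copy pUC-type origin supports propagation in bacteria, and an f1 origin is also present. The short large T antigen, ble and bGH poly(A) hits are fragmentary matches within backbone sequence, not functional elements.

The GGA1 GAT domain is an ARF-binding region, and the associated publication concerns regulation of ARF1 and ARF6 during Fcγ receptor-mediated phagocytosis. This suggests use as a fluorescent probe for ARF activity in live-cell imaging, although the record does not describe the assay.
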