Features (pLannotate 1.2.2; 15 found; start..end, strand, type, name):
     61..364     +  enhancer       CMV enhancer: human cytomegalovirus immediate early enhancer
    365..568     +  promoter       CMV promoter: human cytomegalovirus (CMV) immediate early promoter
    613..1329    +  CDS            mCitrine: mCitrine is a basic (constitutively fluorescent) yellow fluorescent protein published in 2001, derived from Aequorea victoria.
   1339..1482    +  CDS            Gga1 (fragment): GGA1_MOUSE - Experimental evidence at protein level: Swiss-Prot protein existence level 1. Plays a role in protein sorting and trafficking between the trans-Golgi network (TGN) and endosomes (PubMed:25405894). Mediates the ARF-dependent recruitment of clathrin to the TGN and binds ubiquitinated proteins and membrane cargo molecules with a cytosolic acidic cluster-dileucine (DXXLL) motif. Mediates export of the GPCR receptor ADRA2B to the cell surface (By similarity). Required for targeting PKD1:PKD2 complex from the trans-Golgi network to the cilium membrane (PubMed:25405894). Regulates retrog
   1486..1522    +  misc_feature   MCS (fragment): multiple cloning site
   1539..1623    +  CDS            large T antigen (fragment): large T antigen from SV40 (simian virus 40)
   1646..1767    +  polyA_signal   SV40 poly(A) signal: SV40 polyadenylation signal
   1801..2229    -  rep_origin     f1 ori (sequence partly withheld): f1 bacteriophage origin of replication; arrow indicates direction of (+) strand synthesis
   2256..2360    +  promoter       AmpR promoter: bla
   2362..2719    +  promoter       SV40 promoter: SV40 enhancer and early promoter
   2754..3548    +  CDS            NeoR/KanR: aminoglycoside phosphotransferase from Tn5; aph(3')-II (or nptII); confers resistance to neomycin, kanamycin, and G418 (Geneticin®)
   3569..3721    +  CDS            ble (fragment): BLE_KLEPN - Experimental evidence at protein level: Swiss-Prot protein existence level 1. Binding protein with a strong affinity to the bleomycin family of antibiotics. Binds to CL990; an antimitotic-antibiotic compound. From Klebsiella pneumoniae.
   3780..3827    +  polyA_signal   HSV TK poly(A) signal: herpes simplex virus thymidine kinase polyadenylation signal (Cole and Stacy, 1985)
   3918..3934    -  polyA_signal   bGH poly(A) signal (fragment): bovine growth hormone polyadenylation signal
   4156..4744    +  rep_origin     ori: high-copy-number ColE1/pMB1/pBR322/pUC origin of replication
>Addgene plasmid #11383 | pYFP-NGAT | depositor full sequence | sequence record 6947 | Author sequence
TAGTTATTAATAGTAATCAATTACGGGGTCATTAGTTCATAGCCCATATATGGAGTTCCGCGTTACATAA
CTTACGGTAAATGGCCCGCCTGGCTGACCGCCCAACGACCCCCGCCCATTGACGTCAATAATGACGTATG
TTCCCATAGTAACGCCAATAGGGACTTTCCATTGACGTCAATGGGTGGAGTATTTACGGTAAACTGCCCA
CTTGGCAGTACATCAAGTGTATCATATGCCAAGTACGCCCCCTATTGACGTCAATGACGGTAAATGGCCC
GCCTGGCATTATGCCCAGTACATGACCTTATGGGACTTTCCTACTTGGCAGTACATCTACGTATTAGTCA
TCGCTATTACCATGGTGATGCGGTTTTGGCAGTACATCAATGGGCGTGGATAGCGGTTTGACTCACGGGG
ATTTCCAAGTCTCCACCCCATTGACGTCAATGGGAGTTTGTTTTGGCACCAAAATCAACGGGACTTTCCA
AAATGTCGTAACAACTCCGCCCCATTGACGCAAATGGGCGGTAGGCGTGTACGGTGGGAGGTCTATATAA
GCAGAGCTGGTTTAGTGAACCGTCAGATCCGCTAGCGCTACCGGTCGCCACCATGGTGAGCAAGGGCGAG
GAGCTGTTCACCGGGGTGGTGCCCATCCTGGTCGAGCTGGACGGCGACGTAAACGGCCACAAGTTCAGCG
TGTCCGGCGAGGGCGAGGGCGATGCCACCTACGGCAAGCTGACCCTGAAGTTCATCTGCACCACCGGCAA
GCTGCCCGTGCCCTGGCCCACCCTCGTGACCACCTTCGGCTACGGCCTGATGTGCTTCGCCCGCTACCCC
GACCACATGAAGCAGCACGACTTCTTCAAGTCCGCCATGCCCGAAGGCTACGTCCAGGAGCGCACCATCT
TCTTCAAGGACGACGGCAACTACAAGACCCGCGCCGAGGTGAAGTTCGAGGGCGACACCCTGGTGAACCG
CATCGAGCTGAAGGGCATCGACTTCAAGGAGGACGGCAACATCCTGGGGCACAAGCTGGAGTACAACTAC
AACAGCCACAACGTCTATATCATGGCCGACAAGCAGAAGAACGGCATCAAGGTGAACTTCAAGATCCGCC
ACAACATCGAGGACGGCAGCGTGCAGCTCGCCGACCACTACCAGCAGAACACCCCCATCGGCGACGGCCC
CGTGCTGCTGCCCGACAACCACTACCTGAGCTACCAGTCCAAACTGAGCAAAGACCCCAACGAGAAGCGC
GATCACATGGTCCTGCTGGAGTTCGTGACCGCCGCCGGGATCACTCTCGGCATGGACGAGCTGTACAAGT
CCGGACTCAGATCTAAGAATGTGATCTTTGAAGATGAGGAGAAATCCAAGATGCTGGCCCGCCTGCTGAA
GAGCTCCCATCCCGAAGACCTCCGCGCAGCCAATAAGCTCATCAAAGAGATGGTGCAGGAGGACCAGAAG
CGGATGGAGAAGTAAGAATTCTGCAGTCGACGGTACCGCGGGCCCGGGATCCACCGGATCTAGATAACTG
ATCATAATCAGCCATACCACATTTGTAGAGGTTTTACTTGCTTTAAAAAACCTCCCACACCTCCCCCTGA
ACCTGAAACATAAAATGAATGCAATTGTTGTTGTTAACTTGTTTATTGCAGCTTATAATGGTTACAAATA
AAGCAATAGCATCACAAATTTCACAAATAAAGCATTTTTTTCACTGCATTCTAGTTGTGGTTTGTCCAAA
CTCATCAATGTATCTTAAGGCGTAAATTGTAAGCGTTAATATTTTGTTAAAATTCGCGTTAAATTTTTGT
TAAATCAGCTCATTTTTTAACCAATAGGCCGAAATCGGCAAAATCCCTTATAAATCAAAAGAATAGACCG
AGATAGGGT
[37 nt withheld, positions 1900-1936]
AAAGAACGTGGACTCCAACGTCAAAGG
[49 nt withheld, positions 1964-2012]
T
[91 nt withheld, positions 2014-2104]
G
[124 nt withheld, positions 2106-2229]
CAGGTGGCACTTTTCGGGGAAATGTGCGCGGAACCCCTATTTGTTTATTTTTCTAAATACATTCAAATAT
GTATCCGCTCATGAGACAATAACCCTGATAAATGCTTCAATAATATTGAAAAAGGAAGAGTCCTGAGGCG
GAAAGAACCAGCTGTGGAATGTGTGTCAGTTAGGGTGTGGAAAGTCCCCAGGCTCCCCAGCAGGCAGAAG
TATGCAAAGCATGCATCTCAATTAGTCAGCAACCAGGTGTGGAAAGTCCCCAGGCTCCCCAGCAGGCAGA
AGTATGCAAAGCATGCATCTCAATTAGTCAGCAACCATAGTCCCGCCCCTAACTCCGCCCATCCCGCCCC
TAACTCCGCCCAGTTCCGCCCATTCTCCGCCCCATGGCTGACTAATTTTTTTTATTTATGCAGAGGCCGA
GGCCGCCTCGGCCTCTGAGCTATTCCAGAAGTAGTGAGGAGGCTTTTTTGGAGGCCTAGGCTTTTGCAAA
GATCGATCAAGAGACAGGATGAGGATCGTTTCGCATGATTGAACAAGATGGATTGCACGCAGGTTCTCCG
GCCGCTTGGGTGGAGAGGCTATTCGGCTATGACTGGGCACAACAGACAATCGGCTGCTCTGATGCCGCCG
TGTTCCGGCTGTCAGCGCAGGGGCGCCCGGTTCTTTTTGTCAAGACCGACCTGTCCGGTGCCCTGAATGA
ACTGCAAGACGAGGCAGCGCGGCTATCGTGGCTGGCCACGACGGGCGTTCCTTGCGCAGCTGTGCTCGAC
GTTGTCACTGAAGCGGGAAGGGACTGGCTGCTATTGGGCGAAGTGCCGGGGCAGGATCTCCTGTCATCTC
ACCTTGCTCCTGCCGAGAAAGTATCCATCATGGCTGATGCAATGCGGCGGCTGCATACGCTTGATCCGGC
TACCTGCCCATTCGACCACCAAGCGAAACATCGCATCGAGCGAGCACGTACTCGGATGGAAGCCGGTCTT
GTCGATCAGGATGATCTGGACGAAGAGCATCAGGGGCTCGCGCCAGCCGAACTGTTCGCCAGGCTCAAGG
CGAGCATGCCCGACGGCGAGGATCTCGTCGTGACCCATGGCGATGCCTGCTTGCCGAATATCATGGTGGA
AAATGGCCGCTTTTCTGGATTCATCGACTGTGGCCGGCTGGGTGTGGCGGACCGCTATCAGGACATAGCG
TTGGCTACCCGTGATATTGCTGAAGAGCTTGGCGGCGAATGGGCTGACCGCTTCCTCGTGCTTTACGGTA
TCGCCGCTCCCGATTCGCAGCGCATCGCCTTCTATCGCCTTCTTGACGAGTTCTTCTGAGCGGGACTCTG
GGGTTCGAAATGACCGACCAAGCGACGCCCAACCTGCCATCACGAGATTTCGATTCCACCGCCGCCTTCT
ATGAAAGGTTGGGCTTCGGAATCGTTTTCCGGGACGCCGGCTGGATGATCCTCCAGCGCGGGGATCTCAT
GCTGGAGTTCTTCGCCCACCCTAGGGGGAGGCTAACTGAAACACGGAAGGAGACAATACCGGAAGGAACC
CGCGCTATGACGGCAATAAAAAGACAGAATAAAACGCACGGTGTTGGGTCGTTTGTTCATAAACGCGGGG
TTCGGTCCCAGGGCTGGCACTCTGTCGATACCCCACCGAGACCCCATTGGGGCCAATACGCCCGCGTTTC
TTCCTTTTCCCCACCCCACCCCCCAAGTTCGGGTGAAGGCCCAGGGCTCGCAGCCAACGTCGGGGCGGCA
GGCCCTGCCATAGCCTCAGGTTACTCATATATACTTTAGATTGATTTAAAACTTCATTTTTAATTTAAAA
GGATCTAGGTGAAGATCCTTTTTGATAATCTCATGACCAAAATCCCTTAACGTGAGTTTTCGTTCCACTG
AGCGTCAGACCCCGTAGAAAAGATCAAAGGATCTTCTTGAGATCCTTTTTTTCTGCGCGTAATCTGCTGC
TTGCAAACAAAAAAACCACCGCTACCAGCGGTGGTTTGTTTGCCGGATCAAGAGCTACCAACTCTTTTTC
CGAAGGTAACTGGCTTCAGCAGAGCGCAGATACCAAATACTGTCCTTCTAGTGTAGCCGTAGTTAGGCCA
CCACTTCAAGAACTCTGTAGCACCGCCTACATACCTCGCTCTGCTAATCCTGTTACCAGTGGCTGCTGCC
AGTGGCGATAAGTCGTGTCTTACCGGGTTGGACTCAAGACGATAGTTACCGGATAAGGCGCAGCGGTCGG
GCTGAACGGGGGGTTCGTGCACACAGCCCAGCTTGGAGCGAACGACCTACACCGAACTGAGATACCTACA
GCGTGAGCTATGAGAAAGCGCCACGCTTCCCGAAGGGAGAAAGGCGGACAGGTATCCGGTAAGCGGCAGG
GTCGGAACAGGAGAGCGCACGAGGGAGCTTCCAGGGGGAAACGCCTGGTATCTTTATAGTCCTGTCGGGT
TTCGCCACCTCTGACTTGAGCGTCGATTTTTGTGATGCTCGTCAGGGGGGCGGAGCCTATGGAAAAACGC
CAGCAACGCGGCCTTTTTACGGTTCCTGGCCTTTTGCTGGCCTTTTGCTCACATGTTCTTTCCTGCGTTA
TCCCCTGATTCTGTGGATAACCGTATTACCGCCATGCAT
