>Addgene plasmid #11383 | pYFP-NGAT | addgene partial sequence | sequence record 18179 | EGFP-C 5'-CATGGTCCTGCTGGAGTTCGTG-3'
GTCCGGACTCAGATCTAAGAATGTGATCTTTGAAGATGAGGAGAAATCCAAGATGCTGGCCCGCCTGCTG
AAGAGCTCCCATCCCGAAGACCTCCGCGCAGCCAATAAGCTCATCAAAGAGATGGTGCAGGAGGACCAGA
AGCGGATGGAGAAGTAAGAATTCTGCAGTCGACGGTACCGCGGGCCCGGGATCCACCGGATCTAGATAAC
TGATCATAATCAGCCATACCACATTTGTAGAGGTTTTACTTGCTTTAAAAAACCTCCCACACCTCCCCCT
GAACCTGAAACATAAAATGAATGCAATTGTTGTTGTTAACTTGTTTATTGCAGCTTATAATGGTTACAAA
TAAAGCAATAGCATCACAAATTTCACAAATAAAGCATTTTTTTCACTGCATTCTAGTTGTGGTTTGTCCA
AACTCATCAATGTATCTTAAGGCGTAAATTGTAAGCGTTAATATTTTGTTAAAATTCGCGTTAAATTTTT
GTTAAATCAGCTCATTTTTTAACCAATAGGCCGAAATCGGCAAAATCCCTTATAAATCAAAAGAATAGAC
CGAGATAGGGT
[37 nt withheld, positions 572-608]
AAAGAACGTGGACTCCAACGTCAAAGG
[49 nt withheld, positions 636-684]
T
[91 nt withheld, positions 686-776]
GAACGTGGCGAGAAAGGAAGGGAAG
[75 nt withheld, positions 802-876]
